Addgene plasmid #40119: pEG593
Depositing lab: Geraldine Seydoux. Depositing organization: Johns Hopkins University and School of Medicine. Publication: Regulation of the MEX-5 gradient by a spatially segregated kinase/phosphatase cycle. Griffin EE, Odde DJ, Seydoux G. Cell. 2011 Sep 16;146(6):955-68. 10.1016/j.cell.2011.08.012 PubMed 21925318.
Backbone
  Vector backbone: pCG150
  Backbone manufacturer: Addgene plasmid 17247
  Backbone size w/o insert (bp): 6351
  Modifications to backbone: See comment below
  Vector type: Worm Expression ; Gateway Destination vector
  Selectable markers: unc-119 rescuing fragment
Growth in bacteria
  Bacterial resistance: Ampicillin, 100 μg/mL
  Growth temperature: 37°C
  Growth strain: DH5alpha
  Copy number: Unknown
Gene/Insert
  Gene/Insert name: Mex-5 (ATG through 648 bp of 3'UTR) R274E K318E (RNAi res) (alt name: Mex-5)
  Species: C. elegans (nematode)
  Mutation: R274E, K318E, Exon 2 recoded to be RNAi-resistant
  GenBank ID: NM_070165.4 NP_502566.1
  Entrez Gene: mex-5 (a.k.a. CELE_W02A2.7)
  Promoter: 4.4 kb mex-5 promoter fragment
  Tag / fusion protein: Dendra2 PAFP (sequence optimized for worm expression; three synthetic introns inserted) (N terminal on backbone); TEV protease cleavage site (N terminal on backbone); S-peptide (N terminal on backbone)
  Cloning method: Gateway Cloning
  Sequencing primers: 5′ DENDRA-F (GGGAACCATCGACTGAAAAA)
Terms and licenses: Academic/Nonprofit Terms; Industry Terms: Not Available to Industry
Depositor comments: Dendra::MEX-5 constructs were constructed as follows. A 4.4 kb mex-5 promoter fragment based on Tenlen et al. (2008) was cloned into pDONRP4P1R (Invitrogen). Dendra2/TEV/S-peptide (Gallo et al., 2010) was cloned into pDONR201. A MEX-5 genomic fragment from the start ATG through 648 bp of 3'UTR was cloned into pDONRP2RP3. Exon 2 of mex-5 was recoded to be RNAi-resistant (Gen-Script) so as to allow depletion of endogenous MEX-5/6 without depletion of the transgene. These constructs were assembled into pCG150 using three-way Gateway system (LR reaction) (Invitrogen) (Merritt et al., 2008). Mutations were made by recombinant PCR and all inserts were sequenced verified. Alternate plasmid name: pCG150 + 4.4kb+Dendra+ gen MEX-5 R274E K318E (RNAi res) +3’UTR
How to cite: pEG593 was a gift from Geraldine Seydoux (Addgene plasmid # 40119 ; http://n2t.net/addgene:40119 ; RRID:Addgene_40119)
