[The description below was written by a language model from this plasmid's Addgene catalogue record.]
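Description:
pEG593 is a C. elegans expression plasmid built on the pCG150 backbone, a Gateway destination vector that carries an unc-119 rescuing fragment as its worm selectable marker, so that transgenic animals can be identified by rescue of the unc-119 mutant phenotype. In bacteria it is maintained under ampicillin selection; the record gives no copy number and does not name the origin of replication. No feature table is supplied, so the description rests on the catalogue fields and depositor comments.

The payload was assembled by a three-way (multisite) Gateway LR reaction from three entry clones: a 4.4 kb mex-5 promoter fragment, an N-terminal tag module, and a mex-5 genomic fragment running from the start ATG through 648 bp of its 3'UTR. The tag module consists of the photoconvertible fluorescent protein Dendra2, codon-optimized for worms and carrying three synthetic introns, followed by a TEV protease cleavage site and an S-peptide, which together allow both imaging and affinity handling of the fusion. Expression is therefore driven by mex-5's own upstream and 3'UTR regulatory sequences.

The MEX-5 coding region carries two substitutions, R274E and K318E, introduced by recombinant PCR. The record does not state their functional consequence. Exon 2 has been recoded to be RNAi-resistant, allowing endogenous MEX-5/6 to be depleted without knocking down the transgene. The construct belongs to a series of Dendra::MEX-5 plasmids made for a study of how the MEX-5 gradient is regulated. The photoconvertible tag suits tracking of the mutant protein's behaviour in vivo.
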