>Addgene plasmid #40119 | pEG593 | addgene partial sequence | sequence record 52778 | DENDRA-F 5'-GGGAACCATCGACTGAAAAA-3'
TGGAGTAAGTTTAAACTTGGACTTACTAACTAACGGATTATATTTAAATTTTCAGAACATTAACATGGCA
CTACTACTAGAAGGTGGAGGTCACTACCTTTGCGATTTTAAAACTACTTACAAAGCAAAGAAGGTCGTCC
AACTTCCAGATGCACACTTTGTTGATCACAGAATTGAAATACTAGGAAACGATTCGGATTACAACAAAGT
TAAGCTATACGAACACGCAGTTGCAAGATACAGTCCTCTACCAAGTCAAGCATGGTGCCCGGGGGATCGG
TGGAGCTCCACCGGTGGCGGCCGCTCGAGAGAGAATCTTTATTTTCAGGGCGCCGCCAAATTCAAAGAAA
CCGCTGCTGCTAAATTCGAACGCCAGCACATGGACAGCCACCCAGCTTTCTTGTACAAAGTGGAGATGAA
AGCGGCATCAAATAGTGTCTCGTCGGCCGGAGGATCAGTGTCACCTACGACAACCCAGCCACCACTACCA
CCAGGGCAGTCGTCACATCCTCAAATCTACGATCAACAGGTATTCACAATCAACAAATGTTGATAATATT
ACAGTTATATTTTTCAGATGCAATATTACTTCGCTGCCGCGATGCCAAATCAGCCGATGGCAACATACGC
GGCGCAGAACGGATCTTCTCAGCAATATGCGCCAGCTGCCCCATACTATCAGGATGCGAATGGACAATAT
GTTCAAGTTCCTGCCAACGGTTCTATGGCTCCCCAGCAACATATGATGGTGTCAGGACAGCCGTACCTTT
ATATGGCTCAGCCACAGCAAGGTGCGCAACAAGTGATGCAATCGGGACAGC
