>Addgene plasmid #40119 | pEG593 | addgene partial sequence | sequence record 52791 | mex5utr-R 5'-aggaaaaagagagggcggtatg-3'
ATTTCGTGTGGTAACATACAACCTAATAGTGTCCTCTTAGTCCGAGATTTTCCTCAGATGTCCACTTCGT
GCTGAGAGATGTGCGACGCTTGTTCATCGGTGGATTTTCTCTGCGATTCCGTCTCAAGTGTGGTGGCAAG
TCGTCTTCGTTGGATTCCGGTTGATTGTAATCACCTCCGGCTTGAAGATCGCGACCAGCATTGGAGAGGC
ACATCATTGAGCTGAAAATTATGTAATTGAGAAAAAGACATCAGAAAATGAGGATTTTTCTATGTTTAGG
TAAAATCAGTTCTATTTTAATATGCTTGAAAAAGAAATGGCACTGTTGAAATCAAACTATCGAACCCTGA
ATTTTGCAAAAAACCGGGTCGCACAGAAAGATGACGAGCTCAATTTCGCAACCGTGCGGCACGAATCGTT
TCATTTCTACAGTAATTTTCCGTGTCTCATTCAATAATTCGGTGGTGTCTCGATGATCTACTCACCCTGC
CACATTTCGATGTTTGAGCATCACTTTGGTCGGCGTGGTAGCTCTTCCACCTGTACGCATGAATCGTGGC
TGATGTCTAGCGACAACGTAGTCTTCTGGAATGACATCCTGGTCGTAATCCTGGTCATCGTGAGACATGC
GCTGCTGAAAATATGTTAAAGTTTCAAAAATGATGAGCAAAAGTGGAAACTCACATATGGAGGAATATTC
TGGAATTCCTTGTCCGTTGGATGAACAAACTCGCAACGAAGTCCATACGGGCAGAATCCAGTTCCTCCAC
GCGCAAAGTTCTTGCACAGCTCTGTCTTGTACTTGTTGTTCGGATAGCGAGCCGGA
