>Addgene plasmid #40119 | pEG593 | addgene partial sequence | sequence record 54193 | wMex-5-F1 5'-cacccttgacaatcacaacg-3'
AATCATTTCCATGAACATCGTGGCGAGAAGTTCGGTCGTCGTGGATTCCCAATTCCAGAAACTGACAGTC
AACAACCACCCAACTACAAGACTGAGCTTTGCATGATGCACGCATCTGGAATCAAACCATGTGATATGGG
TGCTCGATGCAAGTTTGCTCATGGGCTCAAAGAGCTCAGAGCTACTGATGCTCCGGCTCGCTATCCGAAC
AACAAGTACAAGACAGAGCTGTGCAAGAACTTTGCGCGTGGAGGAACTGGATTCTGCCCGTATGGACTTC
GTTGCGAGTTTGTTCATCCAACGGACAAGGAATTCCAGAATATTCCTCCATATGTGAGTTTCCACTTTTG
CTCATCATTTTTGAAACTTTAACATATTTTCAGCAGCGCATGTCTCACGATGACCAGGATTACGACCAGG
ATGTCATTCCAGAAGACTACGTTGTCGCTAGACATCAGCCACGATTCATGCGTACAGGTGGAAGAGCTAC
CACGCCGACCAAAGTGATGCTCAAACATCGAAATGTGGCAGGGTGAGTAGATCATCGAGACACCACCGAA
TTATTGAATGAGACACGGAAAATTACTGTAGAAATGAAACGATTCGTGCCGCACGGTTGCGAAATTGAGC
TCGTCATCTTTCTGTGCGACCCGGTTTTTTGCAAAATTCAGGGTTCGATAGTTTGATTTCAACAGTGCCA
TTTCTTTTTCAAGCATATTAAAATAGAACTGATTTTACCTAAACATAGAAAAATCCTCATTTTCTGATGT
CTTTTTCTCA
